>Addgene plasmid #217674 | PE-SUMO CRYGS Q16C | addgene full sequence | sequence record 434908 | Addgene NGS Result
AACCGCACCTGTGGCGCCGGTGATGCCGGCCACGATGCGTCCGGCGTAGAGGATCGAGATCTCGATCCCG
CGAAATTAATACGACTCACTATAGGGGAATTGTGAGCGGATAACAATTCCCCTCTAGAAATAATTTTGTT
TAACTTTAAGAAGGAGATATACCATGGGTCATCACCATCATCATCACGGGTCCCTGCAGGACTCAGAAGT
CAATCAAGAAGCTAAGCCAGAGGTCAAGCCAGAAGTCAAGCCTGAGACTCACATCAATTTAAAGGTGTCC
GATGGATCTTCAGAGATCTTCTTCAAGATCAAAAAGACCACTCCTTTAAGAAGGCTGATGGAAGCGTTCG
CTAAAAGACAGGGTAAGGAAATGGACTCCTTAAGATTCTTGTACGACGGTATTAGAATTCAAGCTGATCA
GGCCCCTGAAGATTTGGACATGGAGGATAACGATATTATTGAGGCTCACCGCGAACAGATTGGAGGTTCT
AAAACTGGAACCAAGATTACTTTCTATGAAGACAAAAATTTTTGTGGCCGTCGCTATGACTGTGATTGCG
ACTGTGCAGATTTCCACACATACCTAAGTCGCTGCAACTCCATTAAAGTGGAAGGAGGCACCTGGGCTGT
TTATGAAAGGCCCAACTTTGCTGGGTACATGTACATCTTACCACAGGGAGAGTACCCTGAATACCAGCGT
TGGATGGGCCTCAACGACCGCCTCAGCTCCTGCAGAGCTGTTCATCTGCCTAGTGGAGGCCAGTATAAGA
TTCAGATCTTTGAGAAAGGGGATTTTAGTGGTCAGATGTATGAAACCACCGAAGATTGCCCTTCCATCAT
GGAGCAATTTCACATGCGAGAGATCCACTCCTGTAAGGTGCTGGAGGGTGTCTGGATTTTCTATGAGCTA
CCCAACTACCGTGGCAGGCAGTACCTCCTGGACAAGAAGGAGTACCGGAAGCCCATCGATTGGGGTGCAG
CCTCCCCAGCTGTCCAGTCTTTCCGCCGCATTGTGGAGTAATCTAGAGGATCCGAATTCGAGCTCCGTCG
ACAAGCTTGCGGCCGCACTCGAGCACCACCACCACCACCACTGAGATCCGGCTGCTAACAAAGCCCGAAA
GGAAGCTGAGTTGGCTGCTGCCACCGCTGAGCAATAACTAGCATAACCCCTTGGGGCCTCTAAACGGGTC
TTGAGGGGTTTTTTGCTGAAAGGAGGAACTATATCCGGATTGGCGAATGGG
[124 nt withheld, positions 1242-1365]
C
[91 nt withheld, positions 1367-1457]
A
[49 nt withheld, positions 1459-1507]
CCTTTGACGTTGGAGTCCACGTTCTTT
[37 nt withheld, positions 1535-1571]
ACCCTATCTCGGTCTATTCTTTTGATTTATAAGGGATTTTGCCGATTTCGGCCTATTGGTTAAAAAATGA
GCTGATTTAACAAAAATTTAACGCGAATTTTAACAAAATATTAACGCTTACAATTTAGGTGGCACTTTTC
GGGGAAATGTGCGCGGAACCCCTATTTGTTTATTTTTCTAAATACATTCAAATATGTATCCGCTCATGAG
ACAATAACCCTGATAAATGCTTCAATAATATTGAAAAAGGAAGAGTATGAGTATTCAACATTTCCGTGTC
GCCCTTATTCCCTTTTTTGCGGCATTTTGCCTTCCTGTTTTTGCTCACCCAGAAACGCTGGTGAAAGTAA
AAGATGCTGAAGATCAGTTGGGTGCACGAGTGGGTTACATCGAACTGGATCTCAACAGCGGTAAGATCCT
TGAGAGTTTTCGCCCCGAAGAACGTTTTCCAATGATGAGCACTTTTAAAGTTCTGCTATGTGGCGCGGTA
TTATCCCGTATTGACGCCGGGCAAGAGCAACTCGGTCGCCGCATACACTATTCTCAGAATGACTTGGTTG
AGTACTCACCAGTCACAGAAAAGCATCTTACGGATGGCATGACAGTAAGAGAATTATGCAGTGCTGCCAT
AACCATGAGTGATAACACTGCGGCCAACTTACTTCTGACAACGATCGGAGGACCGAAGGAGCTAACCGCT
TTTTTGCACAACATGGGGGATCATGTAACTCGCCTTGATCGTTGGGAACCGGAGCTGAATGAAGCCATAC
CAAACGACGAGCGTGACACCACGATGCCTGCAGCAATGGCAACAACGTTGCGCAAACTATTAACTGGCGA
ACTACTTACTCTAGCTTCCCGGCAACAATTAATAGACTGGATGGAGGCGGATAAAGTTGCAGGACCACTT
CTGCGCTCGGCCCTTCCGGCTGGCTGGTTTATTGCTGATAAATCTGGAGCCGGTGAGCGTGGTTCTCGCG
GTATCATTGCAGCACTGGGGCCAGATGGTAAGCCCTCCCGTATCGTAGTTATCTACACGACGGGGAGTCA
GGCAACTATGGATGAACGAAATAGACAGATCGCTGAGATAGGTGCCTCACTGATTAAGCATTGGTAACTG
TCAGACCAAGTTTACTCATATATACTTTAGATTGATTTAAAACTTCATTTTTAATTTAAAAGGATCTAGG
TGAAGATCCTTTTTGATAATCTCATGACCAAAATCCCTTAACGTGAGTTTTCGTTCCACTGAGCGTCAGA
CCCCGTAGAAAAGATCAAAGGATCTTCTTGAGATCCTTTTTTTCTGCGCGTAATCTGCTGCTTGCAAACA
AAAAAACCACCGCTACCAGCGGTGGTTTGTTTGCCGGATCAAGAGCTACCAACTCTTTTTCCGAAGGTAA
CTGGCTTCAGCAGAGCGCAGATACCAAATACTGTTCTTCTAGTGTAGCCGTAGTTAGGCCACCACTTCAA
GAACTCTGTAGCACCGCCTACATACCTCGCTCTGCTAATCCTGTTACCAGTGGCTGCTGCCAGTGGCGAT
AAGTCGTGTCTTACCGGGTTGGACTCAAGACGATAGTTACCGGATAAGGCGCAGCGGTCGGGCTGAACGG
GGGGTTCGTGCACACAGCCCAGCTTGGAGCGAACGACCTACACCGAACTGAGATACCTACAGCGTGAGCT
ATGAGAAAGCGCCACGCTTCCCGAAGGGAGAAAGGCGGACAGGTATCCGGTAAGCGGCAGGGTCGGAACA
GGAGAGCGCACGAGGGAGCTTCCAGGGGGAAACGCCTGGTATCTTTATAGTCCTGTCGGGTTTCGCCACC
TCTGACTTGAGCGTCGATTTTTGTGATGCTCGTCAGGGGGGCGGAGCCTATGGAAAAACGCCAGCAACGC
GGCCTTTTTACGGTTCCTGGCCTTTTGCTGGCCTTTTGCTCACATGTTCTTTCCTGCGTTATCCCCTGAT
TCTGTGGATAACCGTATTACCGCCTTTGAGTGAGCTGATACCGCTCGCCGCAGCCGAACGACCGAGCGCA
GCGAGTCAGTGAGCGAGGAAGCGGAAGAGCGCCTGATGCGGTATTTTCTCCTTACGCATCTGTGCGGTAT
TTCACACCGCAATGGTGCACTCTCAGTACAATCTGCTCTGATGCCGCATAGTTAAGCCAGTATACACTCC
GCTATCGCTACGTGACTGGGTCATGGCTGCGCCCCGACACCCGCCAACACCCGCTGACGCGCCCTGACGG
GCTTGTCTGCTCCCGGCATCCGCTTACAGACAAGCTGTGACCGTCTCCGGGAGCTGCATGTGTCAGAGGT
TTTCACCGTCATCACCGAAACGCGCGAGGCAGCTGCGGTAAAGCTCATCAGCGTGGTCGTGAAGCGATTC
ACAGATGTCTGCCTGTTCATCCGCGTCCAGCTCGTTGAGTTTCTCCAGAAGCGTTAATGTCTGGCTTCTG
ATAAAGCGGGCCATGTTAAGGGCGGTTTTTTCCTGTTTGGTCACTGATGCCTCCGTGTAAGGGGGATTTC
TGTTCATGGGGGTAATGATACCGATGAAACGAGAGAGGATGCTCACGATACGGGTTACTGATGATGAACA
TGCCCGGTTACTGGAACGTTGTGAGGGTAAACAACTGGCGGTATGGATGCGGCGGGACCAGAGAAAAATC
ACTCAGGGTCAATGCCAGCGCTTCGTTAATACAGATGTAGGTGTTCCACAGGGTAGCCAGCAGCATCCTG
CGATGCAGATCCGGAACATAATGGTGCAGGGCGCTGACTTCCGCGTTTCCAGACTTTACGAAACACGGAA
ACCGAAGACCATTCATGTTGTTGCTCAGGTCGCAGACGTTTTGCAGCAGCAGTCGCTTCACGTTCGCTCG
CGTATCGGTGATTCATTCTGCTAACCAGTAAGGCAACCCCGCCAGCCTAGCCGGGTCCTCAACGACAGGA
GCACGATCATGCGCACCCGTGGGGCCGCCATGCCGGCGATAATGGCCTGCTTCTCGCCGAAACGTTTGGT
GGCGGGACCAGTGACGAAGGCTTGAGCGAGGGCGTGCAAGATTCCGAATACCGCAAGCGACAGGCCGATC
ATCGTCGCGCTCCAGCGAAAGCGGTCCTCGCCGAAAATGACCCAGAGCGCTGCCGGCACCTGTCCTACGA
GTTGCATGATAAAGAAGACAGTCATAAGTGCGGCGACGATAGTCATGCCCCGCGCCCACCGGAAGGAGCT
GACTGGGTTGAAGGCTCTCAAGGGCATCGGTCGAGATCCCGGTGCCTAATGAGTGAGCTAACTTACATTA
ATTGCGTTGCGCTCACTGCCCGCTTTCCAGTCGGGAAACCTGTCGTGCCAGCTGCATTAATGAATCGGCC
AACGCGCGGGGAGAGGCGGTTTGCGTATTGGGCGCCAGGGTGGTTTTTCTTTTCACCAGTGAGACGGGCA
ACAGCTGATTGCCCTTCACCGCCTGGCCCTGAGAGAGTTGCAGCAAGCGGTCCACGCTGGTTTGCCCCAG
CAGGCGAAAATCCTGTTTGATGGTGGTTAACGGCGGGATATAACATGAGCTGTCTTCGGTATCGTCGTAT
CCCACTACCGAGATATCCGCACCAACGCGCAGCCCGGACTCGGTAATGGCGCGCATTGCGCCCAGCGCCA
TCTGATCGTTGGCAACCAGCATCGCAGTGGGAACGATGCCCTCATTCAGCATTTGCATGGTTTGTTGAAA
ACCGGACATGGCACTCCAGTCGCCTTCCCGTTCCGCTATCGGCTGAATTTGATTGCGAGTGAGATATTTA
TGCCAGCCAGCCAGACGCAGACGCGCCGAGACAGAACTTAATGGGCCCGCTAACAGCGCGATTTGCTGGT
GACCCAATGCGACCAGATGCTCCACGCCCAGTCGCGTACCGTCTTCATGGGAGAAAATAATACTGTTGAT
GGGTGTCTGGTCAGAGACATCAAGAAATAACGCCGGAACATTAGTGCAGGCAGCTTCCACAGCAATGGCA
TCCTGGTCATCCAGCGGATAGTTAATGATCAGCCCACTGACGCGTTGCGCGAGAAGATTGTGCACCGCCG
CTTTACAGGCTTCGACGCCGCTTCGTTCTACCATCGACACCACCACGCTGGCACCCAGTTGATCGGCGCG
AGATTTAATCGCCGCGACAATTTGCGACGGCGCGTGCAGGGCCAGACTGGAGGTGGCAACGCCAATCAGC
AACGACTGTTTGCCCGCCAGTTGTTGTGCCACGCGGTTGGGAATGTAATTCAGCTCCGCCATCGCCGCTT
CCACTTTTTCCCGCGTTTTCGCAGAAACGTGGCTGGCCTGGTTCACCACGCGGGAAACGGTCTGATAAGA
GACACCGGCATACTCTGCGACATCGTATAACGTTACTGGTTTCACATTCACCACCCTGAATTGACTCTCT
TCCGGGCGCTATCATGCCATACCGCGAAAGGTTTTGCGCCATTCGATGGTGTCCGGGATCTCGACGCTCT
CCCTTATGCGACTCCTGCATTAGGAAGCAGCCCAGTAGTAGGTTGAGGCCGTTGAGCACCGCCGCCGCAA
GGAATGGTGCATGCAAGGAGATGGCGCCCAACAGTCCCCCGGCCACGGGGCCTGCCACCATACCCACGCC
GAAACAAGCGCTCATGAGCCCGAAGTGGCGAGCCCGATCTTCCCCATCGGTGATGTCGGCGATATAGGCG
CCAGC
Features (pLannotate 1.2.2; 20 found; start..end, strand, type, name):
     77..95      +  promoter       T7 promoter: promoter for bacteriophage T7 RNA polymerase
     96..120     +  protein_bind   lac operator: The lac repressor binds to the lac operator to inhibit transcription in E. coli. This inhibition can be relieved by adding lactose or isopropyl-β-D-thiogalactopyranoside (IPTG). lac repressor encoded by lacI
    135..157     +  RBS            RBS: efficient ribosome binding site from bacteriophage T7 gene 10 (Olins and Rangwala, 1989)
    200..487     +  CDS            SUMO: cleavable ubiquitin-like protein tag; S. cerevisiae SMT3 (truncated and modified); modified to prevent cleavage by eukaryotic SUMO proteases
    488..1018    +  CDS            CRYGS: CRYGS_HUMAN - Also known as CRYG8. Experimental evidence at protein level: Swiss-Prot protein existence level 1. Crystallins are the dominant structural components of the vertebrate eye lens. From Homo sapiens (Human).
   1074..1091    +  CDS            9xHis (fragment): 9xHis affinity tag
   1101..1150    +  CDS            SET1 (fragment): solubility-enhancement tag derived from T7 phage gene 10B
   1158..1205    +  terminator     T7 terminator: transcription terminator for bacteriophage T7 RNA polymerase
   1242..1670    +  rep_origin     f1 ori (sequence partly withheld): f1 bacteriophage origin of replication; arrow indicates direction of (+) strand synthesis
   1723..1827    +  promoter       AmpR promoter: bla
   1828..2688    +  CDS            AmpR: β-lactamase; bla; confers resistance to ampicillin, carbenicillin, and related antibiotics
   2859..3447    +  rep_origin     ori: high-copy-number ColE1/pMB1/pBR322/pUC origin of replication
   3633..3772    -  misc_feature   bom: basis of mobility region from pBR322
   3874..4065    -  CDS            rop: Rop protein, which maintains plasmids at low copy number; rop
   4082..4462    +  CDS            YPB1_ECOLX: Protein predicted: Swiss-Prot protein existence level 4. From Escherichia coli.
   4534..4825    -  CDS            TcR (fragment): tetracycline efflux protein; tet; confers resistance to tetracycline
   4840..4861    -  protein_bind   CAP binding site: CAP binding activates transcription in the presence of cAMP. E. coli catabolite activator protein
   4874..5956    -  CDS            lacI: lac repressor; lacI; The lac repressor binds to the lac operator to inhibit transcription in E. coli. This inhibition can be relieved by adding lactose or isopropyl-β-D-thiogalactopyranoside (IPTG).
   5957..6034    -  promoter       lacI promoter: lacI
   6042..55      -  CDS            TcR (fragment) (across the origin): tetracycline efflux protein; tet; confers resistance to tetracycline
