[The description below was written by a language model from this plasmid's Addgene catalogue record and pLannotate feature annotations shown in this document.]
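Description:
PE-SUMO CRYGS Q16C is a bacterial expression plasmid built on the commercial PE-SUMO backbone, a pET-style vector of about 6.3 kb, for producing human gamma S crystallin (CRYGS) carrying a glutamine-16-to-cysteine substitution. It is propagated in E. coli under ampicillin selection (β-lactamase with its own promoter) and replicates from a ColE1/pMB1-type origin. The catalogue lists it as high copy, although the annotated backbone also retains the rop gene and the bom region from pBR322, along with an f1 origin and remnants of a tetracycline resistance gene.

Expression is driven by a T7 promoter followed by a lac operator and the T7 gene 10 ribosome binding site. A plasmid-borne lacI gene supplies the repressor, so transcription is IPTG-inducible in hosts that provide T7 RNA polymerase, and it ends at a T7 terminator. The open reading frame encodes an N-terminal 6xHis tag and a yeast SMT3-derived SUMO tag fused directly to the crystallin coding sequence. The His tag is recorded in the catalogue fields but is not annotated upstream of SUMO in the feature table. The short His and T7 gene 10-derived fragments annotated downstream of the insert appear to be backbone remnants, and the record does not list them as tags on the protein.

According to the depositor, the fusion expresses well in soluble form and the tags are removed efficiently by ULP-1 protease. The initiator methionine of CRYGS was omitted so that the released protein matches the mature lens form. The protein served as a recombinant control for the same Q16C crystallin assembled by native chemical ligation. In that work, cysteine 16 was the junction for attaching a synthetic peptide of residues 1–15 bearing isoaspartate at positions 12 and 14, to study the effect on protein structure.
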