Addgene plasmid #217674: PE-SUMO CRYGS Q16C
Purpose: For expression of SUMO tagged human gamma S crystallin with Q16C mutation to act as a biological control for ligation experiment
Depositing lab: Larry David. Depositing organization: Oregon Health & Science University.
Backbone
  Vector backbone: PE-SUMO
  Backbone manufacturer: LifeSensors
  Backbone size w/o insert (bp): 5761
  Total vector size (bp): 6269
  Modifications to backbone: None
  Vector type: Bacterial Expression
Growth in bacteria
  Bacterial resistance: Ampicillin, 100 μg/mL
  Growth temperature: 37°C
  Growth strain: DH5alpha
  Copy number: High Copy
Gene/Insert
  Gene/Insert name: CRYGS
  Species: H. sapiens (human)
  Mutation: Glutamine 16 changed to Cysteine
  GenBank ID: CRYGS
  Entrez Gene: CRYGS (a.k.a. CRYG8, CTRCT20)
  Promoter: T7
  Tag / fusion protein: 6XHis (N terminal on backbone); SUMO (N terminal on backbone)
  Cloning method: Restriction Enzyme; 5′ cloning site Bsal (unknown if destroyed); 3′ cloning site Xbal (unknown if destroyed)
  Sequencing primers: 5′ T7; 3′ T7 term
Resource information
  A portion of this plasmid was derived from a plasmid made by: DNASU HsCD00303433
Terms and licenses: Academic/Nonprofit Terms; Industry Terms: Not Available to Industry
Depositor comments: Expresses well in a soluble state and tags are removed efficiently using ULP-1 treatment. N-terminal methionine not included so it mirrors the mature sequence in the lens that has the methionine removed. This Q16C mutant of gS was used as a control to compare to the same protein created using native chemical ligation. The cysteine 16 was added to act as a ligation site to join synthetic peptide 1-15 to the N-terminus in order to place isoaspartate residues into the protein at positions 12 and 14 to investigate the impact on protein structure.
How to cite: PE-SUMO CRYGS Q16C was a gift from Larry David (Addgene plasmid # 217674 ; http://n2t.net/addgene:217674 ; RRID:Addgene_217674)
